Addgene plasmid #189925: AAV-EFS-SauriABE8e-bGH-U6-sgRNA-BsmBI
Purpose: AAV genome encoding SauriABE8e and Sa sgRNA cassette on a single AAV, with BsmBI sites for protospacer installation
Depositing lab: David Liu. Depositing organization: Broad Institute. Publication: Efficient in vivo base editing via single adeno-associated viruses with size-optimized genomes encoding compact adenine base editors. Davis JR, Wang X, Witte IP, Huang TP, Levy JM, Raguram A, Banskota S, Seidah NG, Musunuru K, Liu DR. Nat Biomed Eng. 2022 Jul 28. pii: 10.1038/s41551-022-00911-4. doi: 10.1038/s41551-022-00911-4. PubMed 35902773.
Backbone
  Vector backbone: modified pX601
  Vector type: AAV
Growth in bacteria
  Bacterial resistance: Ampicillin, 100 μg/mL
  Growth temperature: 37°C
  Growth strain: NEB Stable
  Copy number: Unknown
Gene/Insert
  Gene/Insert name: SauriABE8e (alt name: JRD376)
  Insert size (bp): 3834
  Mutation: SauriCas9 D15A
  Promoter: EFS
  Cloning method: Gibson Cloning
  Sequencing primers: 5′ GAGAACCGTATATAAGTGCAG
Terms and licenses: Academic/Nonprofit Terms; Industry Terms: Not Available to Industry
How to cite: AAV-EFS-SauriABE8e-bGH-U6-sgRNA-BsmBI was a gift from David Liu (Addgene plasmid # 189925 ; http://n2t.net/addgene:189925 ; RRID:Addgene_189925)
