[The description below was written by a language model from this plasmid's Addgene catalogue record and pLannotate feature annotations shown in this document.]
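Description:
AAV-EFS-SauriABE8e-bGH-U6-sgRNA-BsmBI is an AAV transfer plasmid built on a modified pX601 backbone. It carries a complete adenine base editor and its guide RNA cassette between two AAV2 inverted terminal repeats, so that both components can be packaged into a single AAV particle. The bacterial portion of the roughly 7.9 kb plasmid contains a high-copy ColE1/pUC-type origin, an ampicillin resistance gene with its own promoter, an f1 origin, and leftover lac-region fragments (lacZα, lac promoter/operator, CAP site) from the parental cloning vector. The record lists a recombination-reducing E. coli strain for propagation, which is a common choice for ITR-containing plasmids.

Within the ITRs, the compact EFS (EF-1α core) promoter drives SauriABE8e, an insert recorded as 3,834 bp. It consists of a TadA-derived deoxyadenosine deaminase domain fused upstream of a Cas9. The annotation tool matches this Cas9 to the Staphylococcus aureus protein, but the record identifies it as SauriCas9 carrying the D15A mutation, a change that would be expected to make it a nickase, as is usual in base editors. Transcription ends at a bovine growth hormone polyadenylation signal. Downstream, in the opposite orientation, a human U6 Pol III promoter drives an Sa-type sgRNA scaffold. BsmBI sites in this cassette allow a chosen protospacer to be inserted; they are described in the record but not annotated in the feature table.

The small promoter and compact Cas9 keep the genome within AAV packaging capacity. The construct serves as a customisable starting vector for A•T-to-G•C base editing delivered by a single AAV, including in vivo applications.
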