Features (pLannotate 1.2.2; 18 found; start..end, strand, type, name):
      1..131     +  repeat_region  AAV2 ITR (fragment): inverted terminal repeat of adeno-associated virus serotype 2 inverted
    145..302     +  CDS            lacZα (fragment): LacZα fragment of β-galactosidase; lacZ fragment
    307..735     +  rep_origin     f1 ori (sequence partly withheld): f1 bacteriophage origin of replication; arrow indicates direction of (+) strand synthesis
    788..892     +  promoter       AmpR promoter: bla
    893..1753    +  CDS            AmpR: β-lactamase; bla; confers resistance to ampicillin, carbenicillin, and related antibiotics
   1924..2512    +  rep_origin     ori: high-copy-number ColE1/pMB1/pBR322/pUC origin of replication
   2695..2787    +  CDS            lacI (fragment): lac repressor; lacI; The lac repressor binds to the lac operator to inhibit transcription in E. coli. This inhibition can be relieved by adding lactose or isopropyl-β-D-thiogalactopyranoside (IPTG).
   2800..2821    +  protein_bind   CAP binding site: CAP binding activates transcription in the presence of cAMP. E. coli catabolite activator protein
   2836..2866    +  promoter       lac promoter: promoter for the E. coli lac operon
   2874..2890    +  protein_bind   lac operator: The lac repressor binds to the lac operator to inhibit transcription in E. coli. This inhibition can be relieved by adding lactose or isopropyl-β-D-thiogalactopyranoside (IPTG). lac repressor encoded by lacI
   2940..3070    -  repeat_region  AAV2 ITR (fragment): inverted terminal repeat of adeno-associated virus serotype 2 inverted
   3092..3110    +  CDS            small t antigen (fragment): SV40 (simian virus 40) small t antigen
   3136..3347    +  promoter       EF-1α core promoter: core promoter for human elongation factor EF-1α
   3418..3909    +  CDS            tadA: TADA_ECOLI - Also known as yfhC. Experimental evidence at protein level: Swiss-Prot protein existence level 1. Catalyzes the deamination of adenosine to inosine at the wobble position 34 of tRNA(Arg2). Essential for cell viability. From Escherichia coli (strain K12).
   4030..7188    +  CDS            cas9: CAS9_STAAU - Experimental evidence at protein level: Swiss-Prot protein existence level 1. CRISPR (clustered regularly interspaced short palindromic repeat) is an adaptive immune system that provides protection against mobile genetic elements (viruses, transposable elements and conjugative plasmids). CRISPR clusters contain spacers, sequences complementary to antecedent mobile elements, and target invading nucleic acids. CRISPR clusters are transcribed and processed into CRISPR RNA (crRNA). In type II CRISPR systems correct processing of pre-crRNA requires a trans- encoded small RNA (tracrRNA)
   7271..7495    +  polyA_signal   bGH poly(A) signal: bovine growth hormone polyadenylation signal
   7521..7579    -  misc_RNA       Sa gRNA scaffold (fragment): guide RNA scaffold for the Staphylococcus aureus CRISPR/Cas9 system
   7634..7874    -  promoter       U6 promoter: RNA polymerase III promoter for human U6 snRNA
>Addgene plasmid #189925 | AAV-EFS-SauriABE8e-bGH-U6-sgRNA-BsmBI | addgene full sequence | sequence record 371181 | Addgene NGS Result
AGGAACCCCTAGTGATGGAGTTGGCCACTCCCTCTCTGCGCGCTCGCTCGCTCACTGAGGCCGGGCGACC
AAAGGTCGCCCGACGCCCGGGCTTTGCCCGGGCGGCCTCAGTGAGCGAGCGAGCGCGCAGCCTTAATTAA
CCTAATTCACTGGCCGTCGTTTTACAACGTCGTGACTGGGAAAACCCTGGCGTTACCCAACTTAATCGCC
TTGCAGCACATCCCCCTTTCGCCAGCTGGCGTAATAGCGAAGAGGCCCGCACCGATCGCCCTTCCCAACA
GTTGCGCAGCCTGAATGGCGAATGGG
[124 nt withheld, positions 307-430]
C
[91 nt withheld, positions 432-522]
A
[49 nt withheld, positions 524-572]
CCTTTGACGTTGGAGTCCACGTTCTTT
[37 nt withheld, positions 600-636]
ACCCTATCTCGGTCTATTCTTTTGATTTATAAGGGATTTTGCCGATTTCGGCCTATTGGTTAAAAAATGA
GCTGATTTAACAAAAATTTAACGCGAATTTTAACAAAATATTAACGCTTACAATTTAGGTGGCACTTTTC
GGGGAAATGTGCGCGGAACCCCTATTTGTTTATTTTTCTAAATACATTCAAATATGTATCCGCTCATGAG
ACAATAACCCTGATAAATGCTTCAATAATATTGAAAAAGGAAGAGTATGAGTATTCAACATTTCCGTGTC
GCCCTTATTCCCTTTTTTGCGGCATTTTGCCTTCCTGTTTTTGCTCACCCAGAAACGCTGGTGAAAGTAA
AAGATGCTGAAGATCAGTTGGGTGCACGAGTGGGTTACATCGAACTGGATCTCAACAGCGGTAAGATCCT
TGAGAGTTTTCGCCCCGAAGAACGTTTTCCAATGATGAGCACTTTTAAAGTTCTGCTATGTGGCGCGGTA
TTATCCCGTATTGACGCCGGGCAAGAGCAACTCGGTCGCCGCATACACTATTCTCAGAATGACTTGGTTG
AGTACTCACCAGTCACAGAAAAGCATCTTACGGATGGCATGACAGTAAGAGAATTATGCAGTGCTGCCAT
AACCATGAGTGATAACACTGCGGCCAACTTACTTCTGACAACGATCGGAGGACCGAAGGAGCTAACCGCT
TTTTTGCACAACATGGGGGATCATGTAACTCGCCTTGATCGTTGGGAACCGGAGCTGAATGAAGCCATAC
CAAACGACGAGCGTGACACCACGATGCCTGTAGCAATGGCAACAACGTTGCGCAAACTATTAACTGGCGA
ACTACTTACTCTAGCTTCCCGGCAACAATTAATAGACTGGATGGAGGCGGATAAAGTTGCAGGACCACTT
CTGCGCTCGGCCCTTCCGGCTGGCTGGTTTATTGCTGATAAATCTGGAGCCGGTGAGCGTGGGTCTCGCG
GTATCATTGCAGCACTGGGGCCAGATGGTAAGCCCTCCCGTATCGTAGTTATCTACACGACGGGGAGTCA
GGCAACTATGGATGAACGAAATAGACAGATCGCTGAGATAGGTGCCTCACTGATTAAGCATTGGTAACTG
TCAGACCAAGTTTACTCATATATACTTTAGATTGATTTAAAACTTCATTTTTAATTTAAAAGGATCTAGG
TGAAGATCCTTTTTGATAATCTCATGACCAAAATCCCTTAACGTGAGTTTTCGTTCCACTGAGCGTCAGA
CCCCGTAGAAAAGATCAAAGGATCTTCTTGAGATCCTTTTTTTCTGCGCGTAATCTGCTGCTTGCAAACA
AAAAAACCACCGCTACCAGCGGTGGTTTGTTTGCCGGATCAAGAGCTACCAACTCTTTTTCCGAAGGTAA
CTGGCTTCAGCAGAGCGCAGATACCAAATACTGTTCTTCTAGTGTAGCCGTAGTTAGGCCACCACTTCAA
GAACTCTGTAGCACCGCCTACATACCTCGCTCTGCTAATCCTGTTACCAGTGGCTGCTGCCAGTGGCGAT
AAGTCGTGTCTTACCGGGTTGGACTCAAGACGATAGTTACCGGATAAGGCGCAGCGGTCGGGCTGAACGG
GGGGTTCGTGCACACAGCCCAGCTTGGAGCGAACGACCTACACCGAACTGAGATACCTACAGCGTGAGCT
ATGAGAAAGCGCCACGCTTCCCGAAGGGAGAAAGGCGGACAGGTATCCGGTAAGCGGCAGGGTCGGAACA
GGAGAGCGCACGAGGGAGCTTCCAGGGGGAAACGCCTGGTATCTTTATAGTCCTGTCGGGTTTCGCCACC
TCTGACTTGAGCGTCGATTTTTGTGATGCTCGTCAGGGGGGCGGAGCCTATGGAAAAACGCCAGCAACGC
GGCCTTTTTACGGTTCCTGGCCTTTTGCTGGCCTTTTGCTCACATGTTCTTTCCTGCGTTATCCCCTGAT
TCTGTGGATAACCGTATTACCGCCTTTGAGTGAGCTGATACCGCTCGCCGCAGCCGAACGACCGAGCGCA
GCGAGTCAGTGAGCGAGGAAGCGGAAGAGCGCCCAATACGCAAACCGCCTCTCCCCGCGCGTTGGCCGAT
TCATTAATGCAGCTGGCACGACAGGTTTCCCGACTGGAAAGCGGGCAGTGAGCGCAACGCAATTAATGTG
AGTTAGCTCACTCATTAGGCACCCCAGGCTTTACACTTTATGCTTCCGGCTCGTATGTTGTGTGGAATTG
TGAGCGGATAACAATTTCACACAGGAAACAGCTATGACCATGATTACGCCAGATTTAATTAAGGCTGCGC
GCTCGCTCGCTCACTGAGGCCGCCCGGGCAAAGCCCGGGCGTCGGGCGACCTTTGGTCGCCCGGCCTCAG
TGAGCGAGCGAGCGCGCAGAGAGGGAGTGGCCAACTCCATCACTAGGGGTTCCTGCGGCCTCTAGAATTC
GCTAGCTAGGTCTTGAAAGGAGTGGGAATTGGCTCCGGTGCCCGTCAGTGGGCAGAGCGCACATCGCCCA
CAGTCCCCGAGAAGTTGGGGGGAGGGGTCGGCAATTGATCCGGTGCCTAGAGAAGGTGGCGCGGGGTAAA
CTGGGAAAGTGATGTCGTGTACTGGCTCCGCCTTTTTCCCGAGGGTGGGGGAGAACCGTATATAAGTGCA
GTAGTCGCCGTGAACGTTCTTTTTCGCAACGGGTTTGCCGCCAGAACACAGGACCGGTGCCACCATGAAA
CGGACAGCCGACGGAAGCGAGTTCGAGTCACCAAAGAAGAAGCGGAAAGTCTCTGAGGTGGAGTTTTCCC
ACGAGTACTGGATGAGACATGCCCTGACCCTGGCCAAGAGGGCACGGGATGAGAGGGAGGTGCCTGTGGG
AGCCGTGCTGGTGCTGAACAATAGAGTGATCGGCGAGGGCTGGAACAGAGCCATCGGCCTGCACGACCCA
ACAGCCCATGCCGAAATTATGGCCCTGAGACAGGGCGGCCTGGTCATGCAGAACTACAGACTGATTGACG
CCACCCTGTACGTGACATTCGAGCCTTGCGTGATGTGCGCCGGCGCCATGATCCACTCTAGGATCGGCCG
CGTGGTGTTTGGCGTGAGGAACTCAAAAAGAGGCGCCGCAGGCTCCCTGATGAACGTGCTGAACTACCCC
GGCATGAATCACCGCGTCGAAATTACCGAGGGAATCCTGGCAGATGAATGTGCCGCCCTGCTGTGCGATT
TCTATCGGATGCCTAGACAGGTGTTCAATGCTCAGAAGAAGGCCCAGAGCTCCATCAACTCCGGAGGATC
TAGCGGAGGCTCCTCTGGCTCTGAGACACCTGGCACAAGCGAGAGCGCAACACCTGAAAGCAGCGGGGGC
AGCAGCGGGGGGTCAATGCAGGAGAACCAGCAGAAGCAAAATTACATCCTGGGCCTGGCCATCGGCATCA
CCAGCGTGGGCTATGGCCTGATCGACAGCAAGACCAGAGAAGTGATTGACGCCGGCGTGCGGCTATTCCC
AGAGGCCGACTCTGAAAACAACAGCAATAGAAGATCTAAGCGGGGCGCCCGGAGACTGAAAAGACGAAGA
ATCCACAGACTGAACAGAGTGAAAGACCTCCTGGCTGACTACCAGATGATCGACTTAAACAACGTGCCCA
AGTCTACCGACCCCTACACCATCCGGGTGAAGGGACTGCGGGAACCTCTGACCAAGGAAGAGTTTGCCAT
CGCTCTGCTGCATATCGCCAAGAGAAGAGGCCTGCACAACATCTCCGTGAGCATGGGCGATGAGGAACAG
GACAACGAGCTGTCCACCAAGCAGCAGCTGCAGAAGAACGCTCAGCAGCTGCAGGACAAATACGTGTGCG
AGCTGCAACTGGAAAGACTGACCAACATCAACAAGGTCAGAGGCGAGAAGAACCGGTTCAAGACCGAAGA
TTTCGTGAAGGAAGTGAAGCAGCTGTGCGAGACCCAGCGGCAGTACCACAACATCGACGATCAGTTCATC
CAGCAGTACATCGACCTGGTGAGCACCCGGAGAGAATACTTCGAGGGCCCTGGCAACGGCTCTCCATATG
GCTGGGATGGAGATCTGCTGAAGTGGTATGAGAAGCTGATGGGCAGATGCACCTACTTCCCTGAGGAGCT
GAGAAGCGTGAAGTACGCCTACAGCGCCGATCTGTTTAACGCCCTGAACGATCTGAACAACCTGGTTGTG
ACCCGCGACGACAACCCTAAGCTGGAATACTACGAGAAATACCACATTATCGAGAACGTGTTCAAGCAGA
AGAAAAATCCAACTCTGAAGCAAATCGCCAAAGAGATCGGCGTGCAGGATTACGACATCAGAGGATACAG
AATTACCAAGTCCGGTAAGCCTCAGTTCACCAGCTTCAAACTCTACCACGACCTGAAAAACATCTTTGAA
CAGGCCAAATACCTGGAAGATGTGGAGATGCTGGATGAGATAGCTAAAATCCTGACAATCTACCAAGACG
AGATCAGCATCAAGAAAGCCCTGGACCAGCTGCCTGAGCTGCTGACCGAGAGCGAAAAAAGCCAGATCGC
TCAGCTGACCGGCTACACCGGTACACATAGACTGTCTCTGAAGTGCATCCACATCGTGATCGACGAGCTG
TGGGAGAGCCCCGAAAACCAGATGGAAATCTTCACCAGACTGAACCTCAAGCCAAAGAAGGTGGAAATGA
GCGAGATCGACAGCATCCCTACCACACTGGTGGATGAGTTCATCCTGAGCCCTGTGGTGAAGCGGGCCTT
CATCCAGTCCATCAAGGTGATCAACGCTGTGATCAACAGATTCGGCCTGCCCGAGGACATCATTATCGAG
CTGGCCAGAGAGAAGAACAGCAAGGACAGAAGGAAGTTCATCAACAAGCTGCAGAAACAGAATGAGGCCA
CCCGGAAAAAAATCGAGCAGCTGCTGGCCAAGTACGGCAATACCAATGCCAAGTACATGATCGAAAAGAT
CAAGCTGCATGACATGCAGGAGGGCAAGTGTCTGTACAGCCTGGAAGCTATCCCCCTGGAAGACCTGCTG
TCTAATCCTACACACTACGAGGTGGACCACATCATCCCTAGAAGCGTGTCCTTCGACAACAGCCTGAACA
ACAAGGTTCTGGTGAAGCAAAGCGAGAACAGCAAGAAGGGCAATAGGACCCCTTACCAGTACCTGAGCAG
CAACGAGTCCAAGATCTCTTACAACCAGTTCAAGCAGCACATTCTGAACCTGTCTAAGGCCAAAGATAGA
ATCAGCAAGAAGAAACGAGATATGCTGCTGGAAGAACGGGACATCAACAAATTCGAGGTGCAGAAGGAAT
TCATCAACAGAAACCTTGTGGACACCCGGTACGCCACTCGGGAGCTGAGCAACCTGCTGAAGACCTACTT
CAGCACACACGACTACGCCGTGAAAGTGAAGACCATCAACGGCGGCTTCACAAACCACCTGAGGAAGGTG
TGGGACTTCAAGAAGCACCGGAACCACGGCTACAAGCACCACGCCGAGGATGCCCTGGTCATCGCCAACG
CCGACTTTCTGTTCAAAACCCACAAGGCCCTGAGACGGACAGACAAGATCCTGGAACAGCCTGGACTGGA
AGTCAACGACACCACCGTGAAGGTGGACACAGAGGAGAAGTACCAGGAGTTATTCGAGACACCGAAACAA
GTGAAGAACATCAAGCAGTTTAGAGATTTCAAGTATTCTCACAGAGTTGACAAGAAGCCCAACCGGCAGC
TGATCAATGATACCCTGTACAGTACCAGAGAGATCGATGGCGAAACCTACGTGGTCCAAACACTGAAAGA
CCTGTACGCCAAGGACAATGAAAAGGTGAAAAAGCTCTTTACAGAACGGCCTCAAAAGATACTGATGTAC
CAGCACGATCCTAAGACCTTTGAGAAACTGATGACCATTCTGAATCAGTACGCTGAGGCAAAGAATCCTC
TGGCCGCTTATTACGAGGATAAGGGCGAATACGTGACCAAGTACGCCAAGAAGGGCAACGGCCCTGCCAT
CCACAAGATCAAATACATCGACAAGAAACTGGGCAGCTACCTGGACGTGAGTAACAAATATCCTGAGACA
CAGAACAAGCTGGTGAAACTGTCTCTGAAGAGCTTTAGATTCGACATCTACAAATGTGAACAGGGCTACA
AGATGGTGTCCATTGGCTACCTCGACGTACTGAAGAAGGACAACTACTACTACATCCCCAAAGATAAGTA
CGAGGCCGAGAAGCAGAAAAAGAAGATCAAGGAAAGCGACCTCTTCGTGGGCAGCTTCTACTACAACGAC
CTGATCATGTACGAGGACGAACTCTTCCGGGTGATCGGAGTGAACTCCGATATCAACAACCTGGTTGAGC
TGAATATGGTCGACATCACCTACAAGGATTTCTGCGAGGTGAACAACGTGACAGGCGAGAAGAGAATCAA
GAAAACCATCGGAAAGAGAGTGGTGCTGATCGAGAAGTATACGACCGACATCCTGGGAAATCTGTATAAA
ACGCCCCTGCCTAAGAAGCCCCAGCTCATTTTCAAGAGAGGCGAGCTGTCTGGCGGCTCAAAAAGAACCG
CCGACGGCAGCGAATTCGAGCCCAAGAAGAAGAGGAAAGTCTAATAGATCTCGACTGTGCCTTCTAGTTG
CCAGCCATCTGTTGTTTGCCCCTCCCCCGTGCCTTCCTTGACCCTGGAAGGTGCCACTCCCACTGTCCTT
TCCTAATAAAATGAGGAAATTGCATCGCATTGTCTGAGTAGGTGTCATTCTATTCTGGGGGGTGGGGTGG
GGCAGGACAGCAAGGGGGAGGATTGGGAAGACAATAGCAGGCATGCTGGGGATGCGGTGGGCTCTATGGC
TCGAGCGGCCCAAGCTTAAAAAAATCTCGCCAACAAGTTGACGAGATAAACACGGCATTTTGCCTTGTTT
TAGTAGATTCTGTAATTTTCATTACAGAGTACTAAAACCGAGACGCATTAATCGTCTCGGGTGTTTCGTC
CTTTCCACAAGATATATAAAGCCAAGAAATCGAAATACTTTCAAGTTACGGTAAGCATATGATAGTCCAT
TTTAAAACATAATTTTAAAACTGCAAACTACCCAAGAAATTATTACTTTCTACGTCACGTATTTTGTACT
AATATCTTTGTGTTTACAGTCAAATTAATTCTAATTATCTCTCTAACAGCCTTGTATCGTATATGCAAAT
ATGAAGGAATCATGGGAAATAGGCCCTCTTCCTGCCCGACCTTGCGGCCGC
